Addgene plasmid #19308: pRK5-HA GST RagD 77L
Depositing lab: David Sabatini. Depositing organization: Whitehead Institute for Biomedical Research. Publication: The Rag GTPases bind raptor and mediate amino acid signaling to mTORC1. Sancak Y, Peterson TR, Shaul YD, Lindquist RA, Thoreen CC, Bar-Peled L, Sabatini DM. Science. 2008 Jun 13. 320(5882):1496-501. 10.1126/science.1157535 PubMed 18497260.
Backbone
  Vector backbone: pRK5
  Backbone manufacturer: BD PharMingen
  Backbone size w/o insert (bp): 4754
  Vector type: Mammalian Expression
Growth in bacteria
  Bacterial resistance: Ampicillin, 100 μg/mL
  Growth temperature: 37°C
  Growth strain: DH5alpha
  Copy number: High Copy
Gene/Insert
  Gene/Insert name: Ras-related GTP binding D (alt name: RRAGD)
  Species: H. sapiens (human)
  Insert size (bp): 1200
  Mutation: S77L
  Entrez Gene: RRAGD (a.k.a. RAGD, bA11D8.2.1)
  Tag / fusion protein: HA (N terminal on insert); GST (N terminal on insert)
  Cloning method: Restriction Enzyme; 5′ cloning site SalI (not destroyed); 3′ cloning site NotI (not destroyed)
  Sequencing primers: 5′ SP6, pGEX 5'; 3′ pBABE 3'
Terms and licenses: Academic/Nonprofit Terms; Industry Terms: Not Available to Industry
How to cite: pRK5-HA GST RagD 77L was a gift from David Sabatini (Addgene plasmid # 19308 ; http://n2t.net/addgene:19308 ; RRID:Addgene_19308)
