[The description below was written by a language model from this plasmid's Addgene catalogue record and pLannotate feature annotations shown in this document.]
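Description:
pRK5-HA GST RagD 77L is a mammalian expression plasmid built on the pRK5 backbone for producing a tagged mutant form of the human Rag GTPase RagD (RRAGD). It is propagated in E. coli as a high-copy plasmid through a ColE1/pUC-type origin and selected with ampicillin via the β-lactamase gene. The sequenced record is about 6.7 kb. The backbone also carries an M13 phage origin, remnants of lac regulatory elements and lacZα, and an SV40 enhancer/early promoter region that spans the numbering origin of the circular sequence.

The expression cassette is driven by the human cytomegalovirus immediate early enhancer and promoter, followed by a fragment of CMV intron A and an SP6 promoter, which also serves as a sequencing primer site. Downstream lies the Schistosoma japonicum glutathione S-transferase coding sequence, then the roughly 1.2 kb RRAGD open reading frame cloned between SalI and NotI, and an SV40 polyadenylation signal. The catalogue lists both HA and GST as N-terminal tags. The feature table annotates GST but not the HA epitope, so its exact position is not shown. A short fragment annotated as an IgH signal sequence sits just upstream of GST; the record does not indicate what role, if any, it plays.

The insert carries an S77L substitution. The record does not state its functional effect, although mutations of this kind in small GTPases are generally used to bias the nucleotide-bound state. Rag GTPases form heterodimers and relay amino acid availability to mTORC1. The associated publication concerns Rag binding to raptor in this pathway, so the construct fits transfection experiments involving glutathione-affinity pulldown or HA detection of RagD complexes.
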