Features (pLannotate 1.2.2; 21 found; start..end, strand, type, name):
     36..190     +  CDS            lacZα (fragment): LacZα fragment of β-galactosidase; lacZ fragment
    196..247     -  misc_feature   bom (fragment): basis of mobility region from pBR322
    266..646     +  rep_origin     M13 ori (sequence partly withheld): M13 bacteriophage origin of replication; arrow indicates direction of (+) strand synthesis
    722..771     -  misc_feature   bom (fragment): basis of mobility region from pBR322
    873..908     -  CDS            rop (fragment): Rop protein, which maintains plasmids at low copy number; rop
   1003..1107    +  promoter       AmpR promoter: bla
   1108..1968    +  CDS            AmpR: β-lactamase; bla; confers resistance to ampicillin, carbenicillin, and related antibiotics
   2139..2727    +  rep_origin     ori: high-copy-number ColE1/pMB1/pBR322/pUC origin of replication
   2910..3002    +  CDS            lacI (fragment): lac repressor; lacI; The lac repressor binds to the lac operator to inhibit transcription in E. coli. This inhibition can be relieved by adding lactose or isopropyl-β-D-thiogalactopyranoside (IPTG).
   3015..3036    +  protein_bind   CAP binding site: CAP binding activates transcription in the presence of cAMP. E. coli catabolite activator protein
   3051..3081    +  promoter       lac promoter: promoter for the E. coli lac operon
   3089..3105    +  protein_bind   lac operator: The lac repressor binds to the lac operator to inhibit transcription in E. coli. This inhibition can be relieved by adding lactose or isopropyl-β-D-thiogalactopyranoside (IPTG). lac repressor encoded by lacI
   3158..3537    +  enhancer       CMV enhancer: human cytomegalovirus immediate early enhancer
   3538..3741    +  promoter       CMV promoter: human cytomegalovirus (CMV) immediate early promoter
   3877..3920    +  intron         CMV intron (fragment): modified intron A from human cytomegalovirus
   3972..3990    +  promoter       SP6 promoter: promoter for bacteriophage SP6 RNA polymerase
   3994..4031    +  CDS            IgH signal sequence (fragment): signal sequence from the mouse immunoglobulin heavy chain variable region
   4176..4829    +  CDS            GST26_SCHJA: Experimental evidence at protein level: Swiss-Prot protein existence level 1. GST isoenzymes appear to play a central role in the parasite detoxification system. Other functions are also suspected including a role in increasing the solubility of haematin in the parasite gut. From Schistosoma japonicum (Blood fluke).
   4896..6095    +  CDS            RRAGD: RRAGD_HUMAN - Experimental evidence at protein level: Swiss-Prot protein existence level 1. Guanine nucleotide-binding protein that plays a crucial role in the cellular response to amino acid availability through regulation of the mTORC1 signaling cascade (PubMed:20381137, PubMed:24095279). Forms heterodimeric Rag complexes with RRAGA or RRAGB and cycles between an inactive GTP-bound and an active GDP-bound form (PubMed:24095279). In its active form participates in the relocalization of mTORC1 to the lysosomes and its subsequent activation by the GTPase RHEB (PubMed:20381137, PubMed:24095279).
   6145..6279    +  polyA_signal   SV40 poly(A) signal: SV40 polyadenylation signal
   6348..17      +  promoter       SV40 promoter (across the origin): SV40 enhancer and early promoter
>Addgene plasmid #19308 | pRK5-HA GST RagD 77L | addgene full sequence | sequence record 424398 | Addgene NGS Result
GCCTAGGCTTTTGCAAAAAGCTGTTAACAGCTTGGCACTGGCCGTCGTTTTACAACGTCGTGACTGGGAA
AACCCTGGCGTTACCCAACTTAATCGCCTTGCAGCACATCCCCCTTTCGCCAGCTGGCGTAATAGCGAAG
AGGCCCGCACCGATCGCCCTTCCCAACAGTTGCGCAGCCTGAATGGCGAATGGCGCCTGATGCGGTATTT
TCTCCTTACGCATCTGTGCGGTATTTCACACCGCATA
[142 nt withheld, positions 248-389]
C
[141 nt withheld, positions 391-531]
CCTTTGACGTTGGAGTCCACGTTCTTT
[37 nt withheld, positions 559-595]
ACCCTATCTCGGGCTATTCTTTTGATTTATAAGGGATTTTGCCGATTTCGGCCTATTGGTTAAAAAATGA
GCTGATTTAACAAAAATTTAACGCGAATTTTAACAAAATATTAACGTTTACAATTTTATGGTGCACTCTC
AGTACAATCTGCTCTGATGCCGCATAGTTAAGCCAGCCCCGACACCCGCCAACACCCGCTGACGCGCCCT
GACGGGCTTGTCTGCTCCCGGCATCCGCTTACAGACAAGCTGTGACCGTCTCCGGGAGCTGCATGTGTCA
GAGGTTTTCACCGTCATCACCGAAACGCGCGAGACGAAAGGGCCTCGTGATACGCCTATTTTTATAGGTT
AATGTCATGATAATAATGGTTTCTTAGACGTCAGGTGGCACTTTTCGGGGAAATGTGCGCGGAACCCCTA
TTTGTTTATTTTTCTAAATACATTCAAATATGTATCCGCTCATGAGACAATAACCCTGATAAATGCTTCA
ATAATATTGAAAAAGGAAGAGTATGAGTATTCAACATTTCCGTGTCGCCCTTATTCCCTTTTTTGCGGCA
TTTTGCCTTCCTGTTTTTGCTCACCCAGAAACGCTGGTGAAAGTAAAAGATGCTGAAGATCAGTTGGGTG
CACGAGTGGGTTACATCGAACTGGATCTCAACAGCGGTAAGATCCTTGAGAGTTTTCGCCCCGAAGAACG
TTTTCCAATGATGAGCACTTTTAAAGTTCTGCTATGTGGCGCGGTATTATCCCGTATTGACGCCGGGCAA
GAGCAACTCGGTCGCCGCATACACTATTCTCAGAATGACTTGGTTGAGTACTCACCAGTCACAGAAAAGC
ATCTTACGGATGGCATGACAGTAAGAGAATTATGCAGTGCTGCCATAACCATGAGTGATAACACTGCGGC
CAACTTACTTCTGACAACGATCGGAGGACCGAAGGAGCTAACCGCTTTTTTGCACAACATGGGGGATCAT
GTAACTCGCCTTGATCGTTGGGAACCGGAGCTGAATGAAGCCATACCAAACGACGAGCGTGACACCACGA
TGCCTGTAGCAATGGCAACAACGTTGCGCAAACTATTAACTGGCGAACTACTTACTCTAGCTTCCCGGCA
ACAATTAATAGACTGGATGGAGGCGGATAAAGTTGCAGGACCACTTCTGCGCTCGGCCCTTCCGGCTGGC
TGGTTTATTGCTGATAAATCTGGAGCCGGTGAGCGTGGGTCTCGCGGTATCATTGCAGCACTGGGGCCAG
ATGGTAAGCCCTCCCGTATCGTAGTTATCTACACGACGGGGAGTCAGGCAACTATGGATGAACGAAATAG
ACAGATCGCTGAGATAGGTGCCTCACTGATTAAGCATTGGTAACTGTCAGACCAAGTTTACTCATATATA
CTTTAGATTGATTTAAAACTTCATTTTTAATTTAAAAGGATCTAGGTGAAGATCCTTTTTGATAATCTCA
TGACCAAAATCCCTTAACGTGAGTTTTCGTTCCACTGAGCGTCAGACCCCGTAGAAAAGATCAAAGGATC
TTCTTGAGATCCTTTTTTTCTGCGCGTAATCTGCTGCTTGCAAACAAAAAAACCACCGCTACCAGCGGTG
GTTTGTTTGCCGGATCAAGAGCTACCAACTCTTTTTCCGAAGGTAACTGGCTTCAGCAGAGCGCAGATAC
CAAATACTGTTCTTCTAGTGTAGCCGTAGTTAGGCCACCACTTCAAGAACTCTGTAGCACCGCCTACATA
CCTCGCTCTGCTAATCCTGTTACCAGTGGCTGCTGCCAGTGGCGATAAGTCGTGTCTTACCGGGTTGGAC
TCAAGACGATAGTTACCGGATAAGGCGCAGCGGTCGGGCTGAACGGGGGGTTCGTGCACACAGCCCAGCT
TGGAGCGAACGACCTACACCGAACTGAGATACCTACAGCGTGAGCTATGAGAAAGCGCCACGCTTCCCGA
AGGGAGAAAGGCGGACAGGTATCCGGTAAGCGGCAGGGTCGGAACAGGAGAGCGCACGAGGGAGCTTCCA
GGGGGAAACGCCTGGTATCTTTATAGTCCTGTCGGGTTTCGCCACCTCTGACTTGAGCGTCGATTTTTGT
GATGCTCGTCAGGGGGGCGGAGCCTATGGAAAAACGCCAGCAACGCGGCCTTTTTACGGTTCCTGGCCTT
TTGCTGGCCTTTTGCTCACATGTTCTTTCCTGCGTTATCCCCTGATTCTGTGGATAACCGTATTACCGCC
TTTGAGTGAGCTGATACCGCTCGCCGCAGCCGAACGACCGAGCGCAGCGAGTCAGTGAGCGAGGAAGCGG
AAGAGCGCCCAATACGCAAACCGCCTCTCCCCGCGCGTTGGCCGATTCATTAATGCAGCTGGCACGACAG
GTTTCCCGACTGGAAAGCGGGCAGTGAGCGCAACGCAATTAATGTGAGTTAGCTCACTCATTAGGCACCC
CAGGCTTTACACTTTATGCTTCCGGCTCGTATGTTGTGTGGAATTGTGAGCGGATAACAATTTCACACAG
GAAACAGCTATGACATGATTACGAATTAATTCGAGCTCGCCCGACATTGATTATTGACTAGTTATTAATA
GTAATCAATTACGGGGTCATTAGTTCATAGCCCATATATGGAGTTCCGCGTTACATAACTTACGGTAAAT
GGCCCGCCTGGCTGACCGCCCAACGACCCCCGCCCATTGACGTCAATAATGACGTATGTTCCCATAGTAA
CGCCAATAGGGACTTTCCATTGACGTCAATGGGTGGAGTATTTACGGTAAACTGCCCACTTGGCAGTACA
TCAAGTGTATCATATGCCAAGTACGCCCCCTATTGACGTCAATGACGGTAAATGGCCCGCCTGGCATTAT
GCCCAGTACATGACCTTATGGGACTTTCCTACTTGGCAGTACATCTACGTATTAGTCATCGCTATTACCA
TGGTGATGCGGTTTTGGCAGTACATCAATGGGCGTGGATAGCGGTTTGACTCACGGGGATTTCCAAGTCT
CCACCCCATTGACGTCAATGGGAGTTTGTTTTGGCACCAAAATCAACGGGACTTTCCAAAATGTCGTAAC
AACTCCGCCCCATTGACGCAAATGGGCGGTAGGCGTGTACGGTGGGAGGTCTATATAAGCAGAGCTCGTT
TAGTGAACCGTCAGATCGCCTGGAGACGCCATCCACGCTGTTTTGACCTCCATAGAAGACACCGGGACCG
ATCCAGCCTCCGCGGCCGGGAACGGTGCATTGGAACGCGGATTCCCCGTGCCAAGAGTGACGTAAGTACC
GCCTATAGAGTCTATAGGCCCACCCCCTTGGCTTCGTTAGAACGCGGCTACAATTAATACATAACCTTAT
GTATCATACACATACGATTTAGGTGACACTATAGAATAACATCCACTTTGCCTTTCTCTCCACAGGTGTC
CACTCCCAGGTCCAACTGCACCTCGGTTCTATCGATTGAATTCCCGAACCGACAGTCGGTCTCTTCACCA
AGGCCATTCGCGCCACCATGGGCTACCCCTATGATGTGCCTGACTACGCAGATCTCAATGGTGGTGGTGG
TGGGTCGAGAATGTCCCCTATACTAGGTTATTGGAAAATTAAGGGCCTTGTGCAACCCACTCGACTTCTT
TTGGAATATCTTGAAGAAAAATATGAAGAGCATTTGTATGAGCGCGATGAAGGTGATAAATGGCGAAACA
AAAAGTTTGAATTGGGTTTGGAGTTTCCCAATCTTCCTTATTATATTGATGGTGATGTTAAATTAACACA
GTCTATGGCCATCATACGTTATATAGCTGACAAGCACAACATGTTGGGTGGTTGTCCAAAAGAGCGTGCA
GAGATTTCAATGCTTGAAGGAGCGGTTTTGGATATTAGATACGGTGTTTCGAGAATTGCATATAGTAAAG
ACTTTGAAACTCTCAAAGTTGATTTTCTTAGCAAGCTACCTGAAATGCTGAAAATGTTCGAAGATCGTTT
ATGTCATAAAACATATTTAAATGGTGATCATGTAACCCATCCTGACTTCATGTTGTATGACGCTCTTGAT
GTTGTTTTATACATGGACCCAATGTGCCTGGATGCGTTCCCAAAATTAGTTTGTTTTAAAAAACGTATTG
AAGCTATCCCACAAATTGATAAGTACTTGAAATCCAGCAAGTATATAGCATGGCCTTTGCAGGGCTGGCA
AGCCACGTTTGGTGGTGGCGACCATCCTCCAAAAGGTGGAGGTGGTGGGTCGAGGGGAGGTTCTGGTGGA
TCAGGAGGTTCAGGTGGATCTGGGTCGACGATGAGCCAGGTGCTGGGGAAGCCGCAGCCGCAGGACGAGG
ACGACGCGGAGGAGGAGGAGGAGGAGGATGAGCTGGTGGGGCTAGCGGACTACGGAGACGGGCCCGACTC
CTCCGACGCCGATCCGGACAGCGGCACAGAGGAGGGAGTTCTGGACTTCAGTGACCCCTTCAGCACTGAA
GTGAAGCCGAGAATCCTGCTCATGGGCCTGAGGAGAAGCGGCAAGTCGCTTATTCAGAAAGTTGTCTTTC
ACAAAATGTCTCCCAACGAAACTCTGTTCTTGGAGAGCACTAATAAGATATGCCGGGAAGATGTTTCCAA
CAGCTCCTTTGTCAATTTTCAGATTTGGGACTTCCCAGGACAGATTGACTTTTTTGACCCTACATTTGAC
TATGAGATGATCTTCCGGGGAACAGGAGCACTGATATTTGTCATTGACTCACAGGATGATTACATGGAAG
CCCTGGCCAGGCTCCACCTCACGGTGACCAGGGCCTACAAAGTGAATACTGACATCAACTTCGAGGTGTT
TATTCATAAAGTGGATGGTCTGTCAGATGACCACAAAATTGAAACCCAAAGAGATATTCACCAGAGGGCA
AACGATGACCTTGCAGATGCTGGATTAGAAAAAATTCACCTCAGCTTTTATCTGACAAGCATATATGATC
ATTCAATATTTGAAGCTTTTAGCAAAGTTGTTCAGAAACTGATTCCACAACTCCCAACTCTGGAGAATTT
GCTGAACATCTTTATCTCAAATTCTGGAATTGAAAAGGCATTTCTATTTGATGTGGTCAGTAAAATTTAT
ATTGCAACTGATAGTACTCCGGTGGATATGCAAACCTATGAGCTCTGCTGTGATATGATAGATGTGGTTA
TTGACATCTCTTGTATTTATGGTCTCAAAGAAGATGGAGCAGGAACCCCCTATGACAAGGAATCCACAGC
CATCATAAAGCTTAATAATACAACCGTGCTTTATTTAAAAGAGGTGACAAAGTTCCTGGCTCTCGTTTGC
TTTGTCAGAGAGGAAAGCTTTGAAAGAAAAGGGCTAATTGACTATAATTTTCATTGCTTCCGGAAGGCCA
TTCATGAAGTTTTTGAGGTGAGAATGAAAGTAGTAAAATCTCGAAAGGTTCAGAATCGGCTGCAGAAGAA
AAAGAGAGCCACCCCTAATGGGACCCCTAGAGTGCTGCTGTAGGCGGCCGCTAAGTAAGTAAGGATCCCC
AGCTTGGCCGCCATGGCCCAACTTGTTTATTGCAGCTTATAATGGTTACAAATAAAGCAATAGCATCACA
AATTTCACAAATAAAGCATTTTTTTCACTGCATTCTAGTTGTGGTTTGTCCAAACTCATCAATGTATCTT
ATCATGTCTGGATCGGGAATTAATTCGGCGCAGCACCATGGCCTGAAATAACCTCTGAAAGAGGAACTTG
GTTAGGTACCTTCTGAGGCGGAAAGAACCAGCTGTGGAATGTGTGTCAGTTAGGGTGTGGAAAGTCCCCA
GGCTCCCCAGCAGGCAGAAGTATGCAAAGCATGCATCTCAATTAGTCAGCAACCAGGTGTGGAAAGTCCC
CAGGCTCCCCAGCAGGCAGAAGTATGCAAAGCATGCATCTCAATTAGTCAGCAACCATAGTCCCGCCCCT
AACTCCGCCCATCCCGCCCCTAACTCCGCCCAGTTCCGCCCATTCTCCGCCCCATGGCTGACTAATTTTT
TTTATTTATGCAGAGGCCGAGGCCGCCTCGGCCTCTGAGCTATTCCAGAAGTAGTGAGGAGGCTTTTTTG
GAG
