>Addgene plasmid #19308 | pRK5-HA GST RagD 77L | addgene partial sequence | sequence record 24516 | SP6 5'-ATTTAGGTGACACTATAG-3'
GCTTCCTCCGGTGTCCCTCCCAGGTCCAACTGCACCTCGGTTCTATCGATTGAATTCCCGAACCGACAGT
CGGTCTCTTCACCAAGGCCATTCGCGCCACCATGGGCTACCCCTATGATGTGCCTGACTACGCAGATCTC
AATGGTGGTGGTGGTGGGTCGAGAATGTCCCCTATACTAGGTTATTGGAAAATTAAGGGCCTTGTGCAAC
CCACTCGACTTCTTTTGGAATATCTTGAAGAAAAATATGAAGAGCATTTGTATGAGCGCGATGAAGGTGA
TAAATGGCGAAACAAAAAGTTTGAATTGGGTTTGGAGTTTCCCAATCTTCCTTATTATATTGATGGTGAT
GTTAAATTAACACAGTCTATGGCCATCATACGTTATATAGCTGACAAGCACAACATGTTGGGTGGTTGTC
CAAAAGAGCGTGCAGAGATTTCAATGCTTGAAGGAGCGGTTTTGGATATTAGATACGGTGTTTCGAGAAT
TGCATATAGTAAAGACTTTGAAACTCTCAAAGTTGATTTTCTTAGCAAGCTACCTGAAATGCTGAAAATG
TTCGAAGATCGTTTATGTCATAAAACATATTTAAATGGTGATCATGTAACCCATCCTGACTTCATGTTGT
ATGACGCTCTTGATGTTGTTTTATACATGGACCCAATGTGCCTGGATGCGTTCCCAAAATTANGTTTGTT
TTAAAAAACGTATTGAAGCTATCCCACAAATTGATAAGTACTTGAATCCNNCCAGGTATATAGCATGGCC
TTGCAGGGCTGGCAGCCACGTTGGTGGGGCGACATCCCCNAAAGNGGAGTGGNGGTCAAGGGAGTCTGG
