>Addgene plasmid #19308 | pRK5-HA GST RagD 77L | addgene partial sequence | sequence record 24517 | pGEX-5 5'-GGGCTGGCAAGCCACGTTTGGTG-3'
NNNNNNCTNNANGTGGAGGTGGTGGGTCGAGGGGAGGTTCTGGTGGATCAGGAGGTTCAGGTGGATCTGG
GTCGACGATGAGCCAGGTGCTGGGGAAGCCGCAGCCGCAGGACGAGGACGACGCGGAGGAGGAGGAGGAG
GAGGATGAGCTGGTGGGGCTAGCGGACTACGGAGACGGGCCCGACTCCTCCGACGCCGATCCGGACAGCG
GCACAGAGGAGGGAGTTCTGGACTTCAGTGACCCCTTCAGCACTGAAGTGAAGCCGAGAATCCTGCTCAT
GGGCCTGAGGAGAAGCGGCAAGTCGCTTATTCAGAAAGTTGTCTTTCACAAAATGTCTCCCAACGAAACT
CTGTTCTTGGAGAGCACTAATAAGATATGCCGGGAAGATGTTTCCAACAGCTCCTTTGTCAATTTTCAGA
TTTGGGACTTCCCAGGACAGATTGACTTTTTTGACCCTACATTTGACTATGAGATGATCTTCCGGGGAAC
AGGAGCACTGATATTTGTCATTGACTCACAGGATGATTACATGGAAGCCCTGGCCAGGCTCCACCTCACG
GTGACCAGGGCCTACAAAGTGAATACTGACATCAACTTCGAGGTGTTTATTCATAAAGTGGATGGTCTGT
CAGATGACCACAAAATTGAAACCCAAAGAGATATTCACCAGAGGGCAAACGATGACCTTGCAGATGCTGG
ATTAGAAAAAATTCACCTCAGCTTTTATCTGACAAGCATATATGATCATTCAATATTTGAAGCTTTTAGC
AAAGTTGTTCAGAAACTGATTCCACAACTCCCAACTCTGGAGAATTTGCTGAACATCTTTANCTCNANN
